>Addgene plasmid #182834 | pWS5395-CRISPRai-LYS2 | addgene full sequence | sequence record 358426 | Addgene NGS Result
GCGGCCGCTCTAATTGTATCGAGATCACTTTTCGTGATCCGCTAATCAGCGACGGTCACATTAGGTTTGC
CAAGTCAGGGTATGAACCATACGATCAGTTTTCGTGAACCTGGTACGTATATTGTGGCGTTTGTGTATAT
TTTCATTCTTTGACAACAATCAATACCAACCTCAAATAGGAAAAGTAATAAGTTTGGCGTTACACCCCAA
AAGACGCCAAACGGATCGAACTTACTCAATAGCAATTAGCGAGACAAAACCTACGTTAAGACCTGTAACC
GATTTATCAAAGCACTCTGCGGTTCTTTCTTGGGAATATTACCTGGACATTTTGTGCCCTCAAGAAACGA
GGCTCTACGAGCCTGTTGGAGCCCCTCAGACATTAGCCGCCACGAATCAAACTTTTTACGCGATTCGGCC
CAAATCAGTTTCTCACAGATCATTCGTAGAGTGAAAAAGCACATCGATTATTTGATACCCCTTTGGGTTA
ATTACTGTTGAGGTCTTTGCCGTAAGTTCCATCGCTGTCTGAACTGGCCGATAATTGCAGACGAACGGTG
TTGTTATCCGATACAACCGGATATTTTTCTTTTAATGAGTCTAAACCGTGATAGCTTCAGGTTAATACAA
TCAAAAAAAGCTCAAATATTCTTTTAATGCCGCGTTCACAGATTCCAATTGAATACAACTAGGTAGTTCA
TTATATGAAGCCTTTGCTACTATTTTTCACTATAGTCTGCCTTCACCTTAATGCAGACATCCACATATTT
TAATCACTTTAAAATAAAAAGGAAGATATATTAGAAGCTATGATCCAATCTGTAAGCCAGATTAAAATTC
ACGAACTCTTCTTTCATTTGAATTGAATGCTTTGAGTTGGGGTAGATTATCGCAAATTACTCATCACATT
TATTGACTACGAACTTGCTGATGTCCTTTTTTTATTTATATTTTTCTTCAGTGAAGCGATTTTTTTTTTA
CACAGACCAAGACGGAAAAAAGTAGCTAAGGAAGAAAACAAAATCATGAAAAAAATGTGAAGTGATCATG
CACATCGCATCAACTTAAACATTGGCTTAGAGATATATAGAGTTAGAGTTTACGGCAACCTTTAAGCACC
AATACCTTTTGGCATAGTCTAAAGACCTGGTTCTTAATTTTAAACAAATTTAACTAAAGATTTCCCTATC
AAAGAAGTAACGAGTTGACAGATTTTCTCAAAATAAATCGATACTGCATTTCTAGGCATATCCAGCGAGA
TCTATGTCTGACCCAAAGAAGAAGAGAAAGGTTGGTTCTGGTTCCAAGTTGGAAAAGTTTACCAACTGCT
ACTCTCTGTCTAAGACCTTGAGATTCAAAGCTATTCCTGTTGGTAAGACCCAAGAAAACATTGACAACAA
GAGGTTGTTGGTTGAGGACGAAAAAAGAGCTGAAGATTACAAGGGTGTCAAGAAGTTGCTGGACAGATAT
TACTTGTCCTTCATCAACGATGTCCTGCACTCTATTAAGCTGAAGAACTTGAACAACTACATCTCCCTGT
TCAGAAAAAAGACCAGAACCGAGAAAGAGAACAAAGAGTTAGAAAACTTGGAGATCAACCTGAGGAAAGA
AATTGCTAAGGCTTTCAAGGGTAACGAGGGTTACAAATCTTTGTTCAAGAAGGACATCATCGAAACCATC
TTGCCAGAATTTTTGGATGATAAGGACGAAATTGCCTTGGTCAATTCTTTCAACGGTTTCACTACTGCTT
TCACTGGTTTCTTTGACAACAGGGAAAACATGTTCTCTGAAGAAGCTAAGTCTACCTCCATTGCTTTCAG
ATGCATTAACGAAAACTTGACCAGGTACATCTCCAACATGGATATTTTCGAAAAGGTTGATGCCATCTTC
GATAAGCACGAAGTCCAAGAAATCAAAGAGAAGATTTTGAACTCCGATTACGACGTCGAAGATTTTTTCG
AAGGTGAGTTCTTCAACTTCGTTTTGACTCAAGAAGGTATCGACGTTTACAACGCTATTATTGGTGGTTT
CGTTACCGAATCTGGTGAAAAGATTAAGGGTTTGAACGAGTACATCAACCTGTACAATCAAAAGACCAAG
CAGAAGTTGCCAAAGTTTAAGCCCTTGTACAAACAAGTCTTGTCCGACAGAGAATCCTTGTCTTTTTATG
GTGAAGGTTACACCTCCGATGAAGAAGTTTTGGAAGTTTTCAGAAACACCCTGAACAAGAACTCCGAAAT
CTTCTCATCCATTAAGAAGTTGGAGAAGCTGTTTAAGAACTTCGACGAATATTCCTCCGCTGGTATCTTT
GTCAAAAATGGTCCAGCTATTTCCACCATCTCCAAGGATATTTTTGGTGAATGGAACGTCATCAGAGATA
AGTGGAATGCTGAATACGATGACATCCACTTGAAAAAGAAGGCTGTTGTTACCGAAAAGTACGAGGATGA
TAGACGTAAGTCCTTCAAGAAGATTGGCTCTTTCTCTCTGGAACAATTGCAAGAATATGCTGATGCCGAT
TTGTCCGTTGTCGAAAAATTGAAAGAAATCATCATCCAGAAGGTCGACGAAATCTACAAAGTTTACGGTT
CCTCTGAAAAGTTGTTCGATGCTGATTTCGTTTTGGAGAAGTCGTTGAAGAAAAACGATGCTGTTGTTGC
CATCATGAAGGATTTGTTGGATTCCGTTAAGAGCTTCGAGAACTACATTAAGGCTTTTTTCGGTGAGGGC
AAAGAAACTAACAGAGATGAATCATTCTACGGCGATTTTGTTTTGGCCTACGATATTTTGTTGAAGGTTG
ATCATATCTACGACGCCATCAGAAACTACGTTACTCAAAAACCATACTCCAAAGACAAGTTCAAGCTGTA
CTTTCAAAACCCACAATTCATGGGTGGTTGGGACAAAGACAAAGAAACAGATTACAGAGCCACCATCTTG
AGATATGGTTCTAAGTACTACTTGGCCATCATGGATAAGAAATACGCTAAGTGCTTGCAAAAGATCGATA
AGGATGATGTCAACGGTAACTACGAGAAGATCAACTACAAATTATTGCCCGGTCCAAACAAGATGTTGCC
TAAGGTTTTCTTCAGCAAAAAGTGGATGGCTTACTACAACCCATCCGAAGATATTCAAAAGATTTACAAG
AACGGCACCTTCAAAAAGGGTGATATGTTCAACTTGAACGACTGCCATAAGCTGATCGATTTCTTCAAGG
ATTCCATCTCAAGATACCCAAAGTGGTCTAATGCTTACGATTTCAACTTCTCTGAAACCGAGAAGTACAA
AGATATTGCCGGTTTTTACAGGGAAGTCGAAGAACAAGGTTACAAGGTTTCATTCGAATCCGCCTCTAAA
AAAGAAGTTGACAAGTTGGTTGAAGAGGGCAAGTTGTACATGTTCCAGATTTATAACAAGGACTTCTCCG
ATAAGTCTCATGGTACTCCAAACTTGCATACCATGTACTTCAAGTTGTTGTTCGACGAAAACAATCACGG
TCAGATTAGATTGTCTGGTGGTGCTGAGTTGTTTATGAGAAGGGCTTCTTTGAAGAAAGAAGAGTTGGTT
GTTCATCCAGCCAATTCTCCAATTGCTAACAAGAATCCAGACAACCCAAAAAAGACTACCACCTTGTCTT
ACGATGTTTACAAGGATAAGAGATTCTCCGAGGACCAATACGAATTGCATATTCCAATTGCCATTAACAA
GTGCCCCAAGAACATTTTCAAGATCAACACCGAAGTTAGGGTGTTGTTGAAGCACGATGATAACCCATAC
GTTATTGGTATTGCTAGGGGTGAAAGAAACTTGTTGTACATCGTTGTTGTTGATGGTAAGGGTAACATCG
TGGAACAATACTCATTGAACGAGATTATCAACAACTTCAACGGCATCAGAATCAAGACCGATTACCATTC
TCTGCTTGACAAGAAAGAAAAAGAAAGATTCGAAGCCAGACAGAACTGGACCTCTATTGAAAACATCAAA
GAGTTGAAGGCCGGTTACATTTCACAAGTTGTTCATAAGATTTGCGAGCTGGTTGAAAAGTATGATGCAG
TTATTGCTTTGGAGGACTTGAACTCTGGTTTCAAGAACTCCAGAGTTAAGGTCGAAAAGCAGGTCTACCA
AAAGTTCGAAAAGATGTTGATCGACAAGCTGAACTACATGGTCGACAAAAAGTCTAATCCATGTGCTACA
GGTGGTGCTTTGAAAGGTTATCAAATTACGAACAAGTTCGAGAGCTTCAAGTCTATGTCTACTCAGAATG
GTTTCATCTTCTACATTCCAGCTTGGTTGACCTCTAAGATTGATCCATCTACTGGTTTCGTCAACCTGCT
GAAAACTAAGTACACTTCTATTGCCGACTCCAAGAAGTTCATCTCTTCATTCGATAGAATCATGTACGTT
CCAGAAGAGGACTTATTCGAATTTGCTTTGGATTACAAGAACTTCTCAAGAACTGATGCTGACTACATCA
AGAAGTGGAAGTTGTACTCTTACGGTAACAGAATCAGGATCTTCAGAAACCCTAAGAAGAACAACGTTTT
CGATTGGGAAGAAGTCTGTTTGACCTCTGCTTACAAAGAACTGTTTAACAAGTACGGCATCAACTACCAA
CAAGGTGATATTAGAGCTTTGTTGTGCGAACAATCTGATAAGGCCTTCTACTCATCTTTTATGGCCTTGA
TGTCACTGATGTTGCAGATGAGAAATTCCATTACTGGTAGAACCGATGTCGACTTTTTGATCTCTCCAGT
TAAGAACTCTGACGGTATTTTCTACGACTCAAGAAACTATGAAGCTCAAGAAAACGCCATTTTGCCAAAA
AACGCTGATGCTAATGGTGCTTACAACATTGCTAGAAAAGTTTTGTGGGCTATCGGCCAATTCAAAAAAG
CAGAAGATGAGAAGCTGGACAAGGTTAAGATTGCCATCTCAAACAAAGAATGGTTGGAATACGCTCAGAC
TTCTGTCAAACATGGTTCTGGTTCTCCACCAAAGAAGAAAAGAAAGGTTGGTTCCGGTTCTAAATTAGGT
GGTTCTGGTGGTTCCCCAAAGAAGAAAAGAAAGGTTGGTAGAGCTGAAGCTTCTGGTTCAGGTAGAGCAG
ATGCTTTGGATGATTTCGATTTGGACATGTTGGGTTCTGATGCATTGGACGATTTCGACTTAGATATGTT
AGGTAGTGACGCCTTGGATGACTTCGATCTGGATATGCTAGGTTCCGATGCCTTAGACGACTTTGATTTA
GACATGCTGATTAACTCAAGATCCTCTGGTTCTCCTAAGAAGAAGAGAAAAGTCGGTTCTCAATACTTGC
CAGATACCGATGATAGACACAGAATCGAAGAAAAGAGGAAGAGAACTTACGAAACCTTCAAGTCCATCAT
GAAGAAGTCTCCATTTTCTGGTCCAACTGATCCAAGACCACCACCAAGAAGAATTGCTGTTCCTTCAAGA
TCCTCTGCCTCTGTTCCAAAACCAGCTCCACAACCTTATCCTTTTACATCTTCTTTGTCCACCATCAACT
ACGATGAATTTCCAACTATGGTTTTCCCATCCGGTCAAATTTCTCAAGCTTCTGCTTTGGCTCCAGCTCC
TCCACAAGTTTTGCCACAAGCTCCAGCACCAGCTCCAGCTCCAGCAATGGTTTCTGCTTTAGCTCAAGCC
CCAGCTCCTGTTCCAGTTTTAGCTCCAGGTCCACCTCAAGCTGTTGCTCCACCAGCACCAAAACCTACTC
AAGCTGGTGAAGGTACTTTGTCTGAAGCTTTGTTGCAGTTGCAATTCGATGATGAAGATTTGGGTGCTTT
GTTGGGTAATTCTACTGATCCAGCTGTTTTTACCGATTTGGCTTCTGTTGATAACTCCGAATTTCAGCAG
TTGTTGAATCAAGGTATTCCAGTTGCTCCTCATACAACTGAACCTATGTTGATGGAATATCCAGAAGCAA
TTACTAGATTAGTTACTGGTGCTCAAAGACCTCCAGATCCTGCACCTGCTCCTTTGGGTGCTCCAGGTTT
ACCAAATGGTCTATTGTCTGGTGACGAAGATTTTTCCTCTATTGCCGATATGGATTTCTCCGCTTTGTTG
TGAGGATCCTAACTCGAGAGTGCTTTTAACTAAGAATTATTAGTCTTTTCTGCTTATTTTTTCATCATAG
TTTAGAACACTTTATATTAACGAATAGTTTATGAATCTATTTAGGTTTAAAAATTGATACAGTTTTATAA
GTTACTTTTTCAAAGACTCGTGCTGTCTATTGCATAATGCACTGGAAGGGGAAAAAAAAGGTGCACACGC
GTGGCTTTTTCTTGAATTTGCAGTTTGAAAAATGCTGCCAAACCAGATGTCAACACAGCTACAACGTGAC
CCAACATCAGATGACCCAAGGTCCACCTCTTATTAAAGGACGTTTGATCCTTCGACACCATGGCTCTGTT
GAACTTTTATCTGAGAGAGGAAAAAAAGGAAGGAAAAAAAAGAAGAAACTTCCTTTATTTATTTGTCTTA
ACCACAACACACAATGCAATAAGATGCAATATAATATCAAAGCCAATATCTTATGTTGCTGATCCTGAGA
AGGAATATATACAATTTATGTAGTAAAATACCTTTTCTTCTGCGAGTTGCAAGAAATAGAAAAGACTCCG
ATTGCGCATCGCCAGAATAAAATTTCACAACCACACTTTTTGGCTGAACTTTTTATTACCTGATTAAACA
GAGAGAGAAAAGGTAGAGGTCAAAATTTTTTAAGCAAAACTAAAAAAGATGCAAAATCACGTGCTGAAAA
TCTAACATAAGGGTTAAGATTAGAGTTTTATAGGACTTGTTTTGTAATATTTCAAATACGAGCTAACCCT
ACTGATTTCAATTAGGTCTAATTTAGGGTTGAGCTGCACTGAAATTTCGGAAATTTTGGGTTATTTTAAA
TGAGACAGAAGAACTACAGAGATACGTTCTTCAGACTTTAAAGCTTATCTCCACAAAGAATTGGTCAAGA
AATCATCCTAGAAAAACACGTTTGCTCACTCGATCTTAATCACATAGAGTGCTGGAACGGGAAGAAAGAT
CTATGTCTGATCCAAAAAAGAAGAGAAAGGTCGGTTCTGGTTCTGACAAGAAATACTCTATTGGTTTGGC
TATTGGCACCAATTCTGTTGGTTGGGCTGTTATTACTGACGAGTACAAAGTTCCCTCCAAGAAGTTTAAG
GTTTTGGGTAACACTGACAGGCACTCCATTAAGAAAAATTTGATTGGTGCCCTGTTGTTCGATTCTGGTG
AAACTGCTGAAGCTACTAGATTGAAAAGAACCGCTAGAAGAAGATACACCAGAAGAAAGAACAGAATCTG
CTACTTGCAAGAGATTTTCTCTAACGAAATGGCCAAGGTTGATGATTCATTCTTCCACAGATTGGAAGAG
TCCTTCTTGGTTGAAGAGGATAAGAAACACGAAAGACATCCAATCTTCGGTAACATCGTTGATGAAGTTG
CTTACCACGAAAAGTACCCAACTATCTACCATTTGAGAAAGAAGTTGGTTGACTCTACCGATAAGGCTGA
TTTGAGATTGATCTATTTGGCTTTGGCCCACATGATTAAGTTCAGAGGTCATTTCTTGATCGAGGGTGAT
TTGAATCCAGATAACTCCGATGTTGACAAGTTGTTCATCCAATTGGTCCAAACTTACAACCAGTTGTTCG
AAGAAAATCCAATCAATGCCTCTGGTGTTGATGCTAAGGCTATTTTGTCTGCTAGACTGTCTAAGTCAAG
AAGGTTGGAAAACTTGATTGCTCAATTGCCAGGTGAAAAGAAGAATGGTTTGTTCGGTAATTTGATCGCC
TTGTCTTTGGGTTTGACTCCAAATTTCAAGTCCAACTTCGATTTGGCTGAAGATGCTAAGTTGCAATTGT
CTAAGGATACCTACGATGATGACTTGGATAATTTGTTGGCCCAAATCGGTGATCAATACGCTGATTTGTT
TTTGGCTGCTAAGAACTTGTCCGATGCCATTTTGTTGTCCGATATCTTGAGAGTTAACACCGAAATTACT
AAGGCTCCATTGTCTGCCTCTATGATCAAAAGATACGATGAACACCACCAAGACTTGACTTTGTTGAAAG
CTTTGGTCAGACAACAGTTGCCAGAAAAGTACAAAGAAATCTTCTTCGACCAGTCCAAAAATGGTTACGC
TGGTTATATTGATGGTGGTGCTTCTCAAGAAGAGTTCTACAAGTTCATTAAGCCCATCTTGGAAAAGATG
GATGGTACTGAAGAACTGTTGGTCAAGTTGAACAGAGAAGATTTGTTGAGAAAGCAGAGAACCTTCGATA
ACGGTTCTATTCCACATCAAATCCACTTGGGTGAATTGCATGCTATTTTGAGAAGGCAAGAGGATTTCTA
CCCATTCTTGAAGGATAACAGAGAAAAGATCGAGAAGATCCTGACCTTCAGAATCCCATATTATGTTGGT
CCATTGGCCAGAGGTAATTCAAGATTTGCTTGGATGACTAGGAAGTCCGAAGAAACTATTACTCCATGGA
ACTTCGAAGAGGTTGTTGATAAGGGTGCTTCTGCTCAATCCTTCATTGAAAGAATGACTAACTTCGACAA
GAACCTGCCAAACGAAAAGGTTTTGCCAAAACACTCTTTGCTGTACGAATACTTCACCGTCTACAACGAA
TTGACTAAGGTTAAGTACGTCACCGAAGGTATGAGAAAACCAGCTTTTTTGTCTGGTGAACAAAAGAAGG
CTATCGTCGATTTGTTGTTCAAGACTAACAGAAAGGTTACCGTCAAGCAATTGAAAGAGGACTACTTCAA
GAAAATCGAGTGCTTCGACTCCGTTGAAATTAGTGGTGTTGAAGATAGATTCAACGCCTCCTTAGGTACT
TACCATGACTTATTGAAGATCATCAAGGACAAGGATTTCTTGGACAACGAAGAAAACGAGGATATCTTGG
AGGATATCGTTTTGACTTTGACCTTGTTCGAGGATAGGGAAATGATCGAAGAAAGGTTGAAAACCTACGC
TCACTTGTTTGATGATAAGGTCATGAAGCAGTTGAAGAGAAGAAGGTATACTGGTTGGGGTAGATTGTCT
AGGAAATTGATTAACGGTATCAGGGACAAGCAATCCGGTAAGACTATTTTGGACTTTTTGAAGTCTGATG
GCTTCGCCAATAGAAACTTCATGCAATTGATCCACGATGACAGCTTGACCTTCAAAGAAGATATTCAAAA
GGCCCAAGTTTCCGGTCAAGGTGATTCTTTACATGAACATATTGCTAACTTGGCTGGTTCCCCAGCTATT
AAGAAAGGTATTTTACAAACCGTTAAGGTGGTCGACGAATTGGTAAAAGTTATGGGTAGACATAAGCCAG
AGAACATCGTTATTGAAATGGCTAGAGAAAATCAGACTACCCAAAAGGGTCAAAAGAACTCCAGAGAAAG
GATGAAGAGAATTGAAGAGGGTATCAAAGAATTGGGCTCCCAGATTTTGAAAGAACACCCAGTTGAAAAC
ACCCAATTGCAGAACGAAAAGCTGTACTTGTACTACTTGCAGAATGGTAGAGATATGTACGTCGACCAAG
AATTGGATATCAACAGATTGTCCGATTACGATGTCGATGCTATCGTTCCACAGTCTTTTTTGAAGGATGA
CTCCATCGATAACAAGGTCTTGACTAGATCCGATAAGAACAGAGGTAAGTCTGATAACGTTCCATCTGAA
GAGGTCGTCAAGAAGATGAAGAATTATTGGAGACAGTTGCTGAACGCCAAGTTGATTACTCAAAGAAAGT
TCGACAATTTGACCAAGGCTGAAAGAGGTGGTTTGTCTGAATTGGACAAAGCAGGTTTCATTAAGAGGCA
ATTGGTTGAAACTAGGCAAATCACCAAACACGTTGCCCAAATTTTGGATTCCAGAATGAATACCAAGTAC
GACGAAAACGATAAGTTGATCAGGGAAGTTAAGGTCATCACGTTGAAGTCTAAGTTGGTTTCCGATTTCA
GAAAGGACTTCCAATTCTACAAGGTCAGGGAAATCAACAACTACCATCATGCTCATGATGCTTACTTGAA
TGCTGTTGTTGGTACTGCCTTGATTAAGAAGTATCCAAAGTTGGAATCCGAGTTCGTTTACGGTGATTAC
AAGGTTTACGACGTCAGAAAGATGATTGCCAAGTCCGAACAAGAAATTGGTAAGGCTACTGCTAAGTACT
TCTTCTACTCCAACATCATGAATTTCTTCAAGACCGAAATCACTTTGGCCAACGGTGAAATTAGAAAAAG
GCCATTGATTGAGACTAACGGTGAGACTGGTGAAATAGTTTGGGATAAGGGTAGAGATTTCGCTACCGTT
AGAAAAGTTTTGTCCATGCCACAAGTTAACATCGTCAAAAAGACCGAAGTTCAAACTGGTGGTTTCTCCA
AAGAATCCATCTTGCCAAAAAGAAACTCCGACAAATTGATCGCCAGAAAGAAAGATTGGGACCCAAAAAA
GTATGGTGGTTTTGATTCTCCAACCGTTGCTTACTCTGTTTTGGTTGTTGCTAAAGTTGAAAAGGGCAAG
AGCAAGAAGTTGAAGTCAGTCAAAGAACTATTGGGCATCACGATCATGGAAAGGTCATCTTTTGAAAAAA
ACCCAATCGACTTTTTGGAGGCCAAGGGTTACAAAGAAGTTAAGAAGGATCTGATTATCAAGCTGCCCAA
GTACTCTTTGTTCGAATTGGAAAACGGTCGTAAGAGAATGTTGGCTTCTGCTGGTGAATTACAAAAGGGT
AATGAATTGGCTCTGCCCTCTAAGTACGTTAACTTTCTATACTTGGCCTCTCACTACGAAAAGTTGAAGG
GTTCTCCTGAAGATAACGAACAAAAGCAGTTGTTTGTCGAACAGCATAAGCACTACTTGGACGAAATCAT
CGAACAGATTTCTGAATTTTCCAAGAGGGTTATTTTGGCTGATGCCAATTTGGATAAGGTCTTGTCTGCT
TACAACAAGCACAGAGATAAGCCAATTAGAGAACAAGCCGAAAACATCATTCACCTGTTCACTTTGACTA
ATTTGGGTGCTCCAGCTGCTTTTAAGTATTTCGATACCACCATCGACAGAAAGAGATACACTTCTACAAA
AGAGGTTCTGGACGCTACCTTGATTCATCAATCTATTACTGGCTTGTACGAAACCAGGATCGACTTGTCT
CAATTAGGTGGTGATGGTTCAGGTTCTCCACCAAAGAAAAAACGTAAGGTCGGATCTGGTTCTATGGAAC
GTGTGAGAATGATTAATGTGCAAAGGCTGTTAGAAGCCGCAGAGTTTTTAGAAAGAAGAGAAAGAGAATG
CGAACACGGGTATGCCAGTTCTTTCCCTAGCATGCCCTCTCCCAGAGGATCCTAACTCGAGATTGAATTG
AATTGAAATCGATAGATCAATTTTTTTCTTTTCTCTTTCCCCATCCTTTACGCTAAAATAATAGTTTATT
TTATTTTTTGAATATTTTTTATTTATATACGTATATATAGACTATTATTTATCTTTTAATGATTATTAAG
ATTTTTATTAAAAAAAAATTCGCTCCTCTTTTAATGCCTTTATGCAGTTTTTTTTTCCCATTCGATATTT
CTATGTGCTGGATGCACACACTGGCTTAAGATGACAACGTATATATTAAATTTGCTCTTGTTCTGTACTT
TCCTAATTCTTATGTAAAAAGACAAGAATTTATGATACTATTTAATAACAAAAAACTACCTAAGAAAAGC
ATCATGCAGTCGAAATTGAAATCGAAAAGTAAAACTTTAACGGAACATGTTTGAAATTCTAAGAAAGCAT
ACATCTTCATCCCTTATATATAGAGTTATGTTTGATATTAGTAGTCATGTTGTAATCTCTGGCCTAAGTA
TACGTAACGAAAATGGTAGCACGTCGCGTTTATGGCCCCCAGGTTAATGTGTTCTCTGAAATTCGCATCA
CTTTGAGAAATAATGGGAACACCTTACGCGTGAGCTGTGCCCACCGCTTCGCCTAATAAAGCGGTGTTCT
CAAAATTTCTCCCCGTTTTCAGGATCACGAGCGCCATCTAGTTCTGGTAAAATCGCGCTTACAAGAACAA
AGAAAAGAAACATCGCGTAATGCAACAGTGAGACACTTGCCGTCATATATAAGGTTTTGGATCAGTAACC
GTTATTTGAGCATAACACAGGTTTTTAAATATATTATTATATATCATGGTATATGTGTAAAATTTTTTTG
CTGACTGGTTTTGTTTATTTATTTAGCTTTTTAAAAATTTTACTTTCTTCTTGTTAATTTTTTCTGATTG
CTCTATACTCAAACCAACAACAACTTACTCTACAACTAAGATCTATGTCTGACCCAAAGAAAAAAAGAAA
AGTTGGTTCAGGTTCTGACCACTACTTGGATATTAGATTAAGACCAGATCCAGAATTTCCACCAGCTCAA
TTGATGTCTGTTTTGTTCGGTAAATTGCACCAAGCTTTGGTTGCTCAAGGTGGTGATAGAATTGGTGTTT
CATTTCCAGATTTGGACGAATCCAGATCAAGATTGGGTGAAAGATTGAGAATCCATGCTTCCGCTGATGA
TTTGAGAGCTTTGTTGGCTAGACCATGGTTGGAAGGTTTGAGAGATCACTTGCAATTTGGTGAACCAGCT
GTTGTTCCACATCCAACTCCATATAGACAAGTTTCAAGAGTTCAAGCCAAGTCTAACCCAGAAAGATTGC
GTAGAAGATTGATGAGAAGGCACGATTTGTCTGAAGAAGAAGCCAGAAAAAGAATCCCAGATACTGTTGC
TAGAGCTTTGGATTTGCCATTCGTTACTTTGAGATCACAATCTACCGGTCAACATTTCAGGTTGTTCATT
AGACATGGTCCATTGCAAGTTACTGCTGAAGAAGGTGGTTTTACTTGTTACGGTTTGTCTAAAGGTGGAT
TCGTTCCATGGTTTGGATCCTAACTCGAGGCGAATTTCTTATGATTTATGATTTTTATTATTAAATAAGT
TATAAAAAAAATAAGTGTATACAAATTTTAAAGTGACTCTTAGGTTTTAAAACGAAAATTCTTATTCTTG
AGTAACTCTTTCCTGTAGGTCAGGTTGCTTTCTCAGGTATAGCATGAGGTCGCTCTTATTGACCACACCT
CTACCGGCATGCCGAGCAAATGCCTGCAAATCGCTCCCCATTTCGCTGGTTCTGTATGGGCACAGACAAC
CTAAACGCCTTGTGAAATTGCAAATATGGTGATTTGAAACGTTTCCTAGTGCAGCAGGATCACAGATAAC
GTGTAAAGGGCTTAGCAGTTGATAATCCTCTCTAGTTAAGACCTAAACAAAATGCTGTCACTAACCGTAG
TATTAAATGACACACTTTGGTGACTTTCGTTAATGGGGATGTGGTAGTGGCCATTGCCAATAAACAAAAA
GAACAGGGAAAGAAGTAGAAAGTGATATAAGTTTGCTTGCCACTTTTCGTTTTTCACGAAAAAAACAGGC
GAAAAAAAATGCTAGACAAGTACCCGGCTGAATCACACCTCGTTAACAGTGACTTTCGGTGACAGATACC
CGATTGGGCACCCGGCTGGTAAGTTATGATAGAAAGCCAACGCTGTACTATTGGCTTAGCTATGGCAATA
TTTTGATTATCAGCTAGTTTTATTAACGTTATAATTAGTGTAACCAGTTTTTCATCTATTTCATTTATTT
CATTTATTTACTTTAATTGCAGATCCCCCTAACGCGTTTAAAGCTTTTATTCACTAGCTTATGTATTTTT
TATAGGAAACGCGACGCGTAACATCGCGCAAATGAAGGTTTTGATGTATTATAATGAGGTATTCTTCCTT
ATATACATCGATGAAAAGCGTTGACAGCATACATTGGAAAGAAATAGGAAACGGACACCGGAAGAAAAAA
TAGATCTATGTCAAGATTGGACAAAAGCAAGGTTATTAACGGTGCCTTGGAACTGTTGAATGGTGTAGGT
ATAGAAGGCTTAACGACCAGAAAATTAGCACAAAAGTTAGGTGTAGAGCAGCCAACATTATATTGGCACG
TCAAAAACAAGAGAGCATTGCTAGACGCATTGCCAATCGAAATGTTAGATCGTCATCACACTCATTTTTG
CCCATTAGAGGGTGAGAGTTGGCAAGACTTTTTGCGTAACAATGCTAAATCCTTTAGATGCGCCTTGTTG
AGCCATCGTGATGGTGCCAAGGTTCATCTAGGTACAAGGCCAACAGAAAAACAGTATGAGACTTTGGAGA
ATCAGCTAGCCTTTTTATGCCAACAGGGTTTTTCATTGGAGAATGCCTTATACGCTTTAAGTGCAGTTGG
TCACTTCACTTTAGGTTGCGTACTAGAAGAACAAGAGCACCAGGTTGCTAAAGAAGAGAGAGAAACACCT
ACAACAGATTCAATGCCTCCATTGCTAAGACAAGCTATCGAACTGTTTGATAGACAGGGTGCAGAACCTG
CATTCTTGTTCGGTTTAGAGTTGATTATTTGCGGCTTGGAAAAGCAGCTAAAATGCGAATCTGGTAGTGG
TTCACCTCCTAAGAAAAAGAGAAAAGTTGGTTCCGGTAGCGCTAATTTCAATCAGTCTGGTAATATTGCC
GACTCCTCTTTGTCTTTCACTTTCACTAATTCTTCCAACGGTCCAAACTTGATCACTACCCAAACTAATT
CTCAAGCTTTGTCTCAGCCAATTGCCTCTTCTAATGTTCACGATAACTTCATGAACAACGAAATCACCGC
CTCCAAAATTGATGATGGTAACAATTCTAAGCCATTGTCTCCAGGTTGGACTGATCAAACTGCTTATAAT
GCTTTCGGTATTACCACCGGTATGTTTAACACTACTACTATGGATGACGTCTACAACTACTTGTTCGATG
ATGAAGATACACCACCAAATCCAAAGAAAGAAGGATCCTAACTCGAGGCCAATTGGTGCGGCAATTGATA
ATAACGAAAATGTCTTTTAATGATCTGGGTATAATGAGGAATTTTCCGAACGTTTTTACTTTATATATAT
ATATACATGTAACATATATTCTATACGCTATAGAGAAAGGAAATTTTTCAATTAAAAAAAAAATAGAGAA
AGAGTTTCACTTCTTGATTATCGCTAACACTAATGGTTGAAGTACTGCTACTTTAATTTTATGCTGGGTA
GACTACCCATGAGTCACAATGAACGTTCGTGCTTTGTGATAAAGTGTTTCACGTCATCCGACATGACTTC
GTAGTTATGGACTGAACTGTGTGGTGAGGTTCCATGATTTCTTAGGTCCAGCAGATACATGTCTCTTCCC
AATTTCTTGTTAAGGTTACGGCCAATGCTTCGGTTGTTGAGCTTGTTACCGAATAAGCCGTGAAGTATGA
TAATAGGTGGTCTTGGCTTCCCTTCATCCCCAGTTTTTACTGCATCTCTCTTGATTATGTCATATGAAAG
GTCCAGTGGGACTTGCTTTTGTTGCAGCACCTTTGCTAATGAATGAAAGGCACATAGTGACTGCTTAAAA
ATGCAGGAACTTAAATTATTCCGAATGGTATTTTGTCTCACATATATTGTCCCATACTGTGCCAAGATCC
CGGCTTTACCCAGTATCATCATTGTACCGTTACCAATTCTCCTCGTATATCACGGTTAGTTTTTAAACCT
CGGGGTGACGTTTACTATTGGCGTACTAATATATTCTTATTTTCTTTTCTTTTTTGTTGGCAGTTTCAAG
CAACACATGTACTGGATAACCAACCCCCGCACGCTCTTGGAAAAAATTGAGAAGGCATCGGACACTTGCT
GATGAGTATTTCGAAAAATTCCATGAAGATGAGGCCAAGATTGTTTGGAAGAGATTGAAAAGAAGAAGAA
GAAAAAAAGATAAAAGCAAATCAAAAGATCTATGTCAAGATTGGATAAGTCCAAGGTTATCAACTCTGCT
TTGGAGTTGTTGAACGAAGTTGGTATTGAAGGTTTGACCACTAGAAAGTTGGCTCAAAAATTGGGTGTTG
CTCAAAAAACCTTGTACTGGCACGTTAAGAACAAAAGAGCTTTGTTGGACGCTTTGGCCATTGAAATGTT
GGATAGACATCATACCCATTTCTGTCCATTGGAAGGTGAATCATGGCAAGATTTCTTGAGAAACAACGCC
AAGTCTTTCAGATGTGCTTTGTTGTCTCATAGAGATGGTGCTAAAGTTCACTTGGGTACTAGACCAACTG
AAAAGCAATACGAAACTTTGGAAAACCAGTTGGCTTTCTTGTGTCAACAAGGTTTCTCTTTAGAAAACGC
CTTGTATGCTTTGTCTGCTGTTGGTCATTTTACCTTGGGTTGTGTTTTGGAAGATCAAGAACATCAAGTC
GCCAAAGAAGAAAGGGAAACTCCAACTACTGATTCTATGCCACCATTATTGAGACAAGCCATTGAGTTGT
TTGATCATCAAGGTGCTGAACCAGCTTTTTTGTTTGGTTTGGAATTGATCATCTGCGGTTTGGAGAAACA
ATTGAAGTGTGAATCTGGTTCTGGTTCTCCACCAAAAAAGAAAAGAAAGGTTGGTTCAGGTTCCGAAAGG
GTTAGAATGATTAACGTTCAAAGGTTGTTGGAAGCTGCCGAATTTTTGGAAAGACGTGAAAGGGAATGTG
AACATGGTTACGCTTCATCTTTTCCATCTATGCCATCTCCAAGAGGATCCTAACTCGAGAGCTTTTGATT
AAGCCTTCTAGTCCAAAAAACACGTTTTTTTGTCATTTATTTCATTTTCTTAGAATAGTTTAGTTTATTC
ATTTTATAGTCACGAATGTTTTATGATTCTATATAGGGTTGCAAACAAGCATTTTTCATTTTATGTTAAA
ACAATTTCAGGTTTACCTTTTATTCTGCTTGTGGTGACGCGTGTATCCGCCCGCTCTTTTGGTCACCCAT
GTATGCTGAAGTGAATAAAGCTCCACACAGTCGAACGGGTAGTCCATCGTTGTAGGATACTCCCTATCAG
TGATAGAGAAATCTATGCGGCATCCCTATCAGTGATAGAGATCGGTAACGGAGTCCCTATCAGTGATAGA
GAAGTGGTGTTCAGTTCCCTATCAGTGATAGAGAAGTTTGACACTATCCCTATCAGTGATAGAGAGAACA
GCAATGACTCCCTATCAGTGATAGAGATCAAATGGCGTATCCCTATCAGTGATAGAGATAATTAACTTGT
AATATTCTAATCAATTGATATAAAAATCCCCGTCAGTGACGGAGATTTTCTTTTTTTTTTATTTTTCCCC
GTCAGTGACGGAGAATATCAAGCTACAAAAAGAATTCGCATCTAGATTCTTGAGACGGTTCACTGCCGTA
TAGGCAGTGAGACCGAAAGTGAAACGTGATTTCATGCGTCATTTTGAACATTTTGTAAATCTTATTTAAT
AATGTGTGCGGCAATTCACATTTAATTTATGAATGTTTTCTTAACATCGCGGCAACTCAAGAAACGGCAG
GTTCGGATCTTAGCTACTAGAGAAAGAGGAGAAATACTAGATGCGTAAAGGCGAAGAGCTGTTCACTGGT
GTCGTCCCTATTCTGGTGGAACTGGATGGTGATGTCAACGGTCATAAGTTTTCCGTGCGTGGCGAGGGTG
AAGGTGACGCAACTAATGGTAAACTGACGCTGAAGTTCATCTGTACTACTGGTAAACTGCCGGTTCCTTG
GCCGACTCTGGTAACGACGCTGACTTATGGTGTTCAGTGCTTTGCTCGTTATCCGGACCATATGAAGCAG
CATGACTTCTTCAAGTCCGCCATGCCGGAAGGCTATGTGCAGGAACGCACGATTTCCTTTAAGGATGACG
GCACGTACAAAACGCGTGCGGAAGTGAAATTTGAAGGCGATACCCTGGTAAACCGCATTGAGCTGAAAGG
CATTGACTTTAAAGAGGACGGCAATATCCTGGGCCATAAGCTGGAATACAATTTTAACAGCCACAATGTT
TACATCACCGCCGATAAACAAAAAAATGGCATTAAAGCGAATTTTAAAATTCGCCACAACGTGGAGGATG
GCAGCGTGCAGCTGGCTGATCACTACCAGCAAAACACTCCAATCGGTGATGGTCCTGTTCTGCTGCCAGA
CAATCACTATCTGAGCACGCAAAGCGTTCTGTCTAAAGATCCGAACGAGAAACGCGATCATATGGTTCTG
CTGGAGTTCGTAACCGCAGCGGGCATCACGCATGGTATGGATGAACTGTACAAATGACCAGGCATCAAAT
AAAACGAAAGGCTCAGTCGAAAGACTGGGCCTTTCGTTTTATCTGTTGTTTGTCGGTGAACGCTCTCTAC
TAGAGTCACACTGGCTCACCTTCGGGTGGGCCTTTCTGCGTTTATAGGTCTCATCCCCGTCAGTGACGGA
GATCGTCTCTACCAACTAGTGCACTGCAGTACAATAAAGCAATCTTGATGAGGATAATGATTTTTTTTTG
AATATACATAAATACTACCGTTTTTCTGCTAGATTTTGTGATGACGTAAATAAGTACATATTACTTTTTA
AGCCAAGACAAGATTAAGCATTAACTTTACCCTTTTCTTTCTAAGTTTCAATATTAGTTATCACTGTTTA
AAAGTTATGGCGAGAACGTCGGCGGTTAAAATATATTACCCTGAACGAGCATACAAATTCCACTTGCAAT
TACATAAAAAATTCCGGCGGTTTTTCGCGTGTGACTCAATGTCGAAATACCTGCCTAATGAACATGAACA
TCGCCCAAATGTATTTCAAGACCCGCTGGGAGAAGTTCAAGATATATAAGTAACAAGCAGCCAATAGTAT
AAAAAAAAATCTGAGTTTATTACCTTTCCTGGAATTTCAGTGAAAAACTGCTAATTATAGAGAGATATCA
CAGAGTTACTCACTAATGACTAACGAAAAGGTCTGGATAGAGAAGTTGGATAATCCAACTCTTTCAGTGT
TACCACATGACTTTTTACGCCCACAACAAGAACCTTATACGAAACAAGCTACATATTCGTTACAGCTACC
TCAGCTCGATGTGCCTCATGATAGTTTTTCTAACAAATACGCTGTCGCTTTGAGTGTATGGGCTGCATTG
ATATATAGAGTAACCGGTGACGATGATATTGTTCTTTATATTGCGAATAACAAAATCTTAAGATTCAATA
TTCAACCAACGTGGTCATTTAATGAGCTGTATTCTACAATTAACAATGAGTTGAACAAGCTCAATTCTAT
TGAGGCCAATTTTTCCTTTGACGAGCTAGCTGAAAAAATTCAAAGTTGCCAAGATTTGGAAAGGACCCCT
CAGTTGTTCCGTTTGGCCTTTTTGGAAAACCAAGATTTCAAATTAGACGAGTTCAAGCATCATTTAGTGG
ACTTTGCTTTGAATTTGGATACCAGTAATAATGCGCATGTTTTGAACTTAATTTATAACAGCTTACTGTA
TTCGAATGAAAGAGTAACCATTGTTGCGGACCAATTTACTCAATATTTGACTGCTGCGCTAAGCGATCCA
TCCAATTGCATAACTAAAATCTCTCTGATCACCGCATCATCCAAGGATAGTTTACCTGATCCAACTAAGA
ACTTGGGCTGGTGCGATTTCGTGGGGTGTATTCACGACATTTTCCAGGACAATGCTGAAGCCTTCCCAGA
GAGAACCTGTGTTGTGGAGACTCCAACACTAAATTCCGACAAGTCCCGTTCTTTCACTTATCGCGACATC
AACCGCACTTCTAACATAGTTGCCCATTATTTGATTAAAACAGGTATCAAAAGAGGTGATGTAGTGATGA
TCTATTCTTCTAGGGGTGTGGATTTGATGGTATGTGTGATGGGTGTCTTGAAAGCCGGCGCAACCTTTTC
AGTTATCGACCCTGCATATCCCCCAGCCAGACAAACCATTTACTTAGGTGTTGCTAAACCACGTGGGTTG
ATTGTTATTAGAGCTGCTGGACAATTGGATCAATTGGTAGAAGATTACATCAATGATGAATTGGAGATTG
TTTCAAGAATCAATTCCATCGCTATTCAAGAAAATGGTACCATTGAAGGTGGCAAATTGGACAATGGCGA
GGATGTTTTGGCTCCATATGATCACTACAAAGACACCAGAACAGGTGTTGTAGTTGGACCAGATTCCAAC
CCAACCCTATCTTTCACATCTGGTTCCGAAGGTATTCCTAAGGGTGTTCTTGGTAGACATTTTTCCTTGG
CTTATTATTTCAATTGGATGTCCAAAAGGTTCAACTTAACAGAAAATGATAAATTCACAATGCTGAGCGG
TATTGCACATGATCCAATTCAAAGAGATATGTTTACACCATTATTTTTAGGTGCCCAATTGTATGTCCCT
ACTCAAGATGATATTGGTACACCGGGCCGTTTAGCGGAATGGATGAGTAAGTATGGTTGCACAGTTACCC
ATTTAACACCTGCCATGGGTCAATTACTTACTGCCCAAGCTACTACACCATTCCCTAAGTTACATCATGC
GTTCTTTGTGGGTGACATTTTAACAAAACGTGATTGTCTGAGGTTACAAACCTTGGCAGAAAATTGCCGT
ATTGTTAATATGTACGGTACCACTGAAACACAGCGTGCAGTTTCTTATTTCGAAGTTAAATCAAAAAATG
ACGATCCAAACTTTTTGAAAAAATTGAAAGATGTCATGCCTGCTGGTAAAGGTATGTTGAACGTTCAGCT
ATTAGTTGTTAACAGGAACGATCGTACTCAAATATGTGGTATTGGCGAAATAGGTGAGATTTATGTTCGT
GCAGGTGGTTTGGCCGAAGGTTATAGAGGATTACCAGAATTGAATAAAGAAAAATTTGTGAACAACTGGT
TTGTTGAAAAAGATCACTGGAATTATTTGGATAAGGATAATGGTGAACCTTGGAGACAATTCTGGTTAGG
TCCAAGAGATAGATTGTACAGAACGGGTGATTTAGGTCGTTATCTACCAAACGGTGACTGTGAATGTTGC
GGTAGGGCTGATGATCAAGTTAAAATTCGTGGGTTCAGAATCGAATTAGGAGAAATAGATACGCACATTT
CCCAACATCCATTGGTAAGAGAAAACATTACTTTAGTTCGCAAAAATGCCGACAATGAGCCAACATTGAT
CACATTTATGGTCCCAAGATTTGACAAGCCAGATGACTTGTCTAAGTTCCAAAGTGATGTTCCAAAGGAG
GTTGAAACTGACCCTATAGTTAAGGGCTTAATCGGTTACCATCTTTTATCCAAGGACATCAGGACTTTCT
TAAAGAAAAGATTGGCTAGCTATGCTATGCCTTCCTTGATTGTGGTTATGGATAAACTACCATTGAATCC
AAATGGTAAAGTTGATAAGCCTAAACTTCAATTCCCAACTCCCAAGCAATTAAATTTGGTAGCTGAAAAT
ACAGTTTCTGAAACTGACGACTCTCAGTTTACCAATGTTGAGCGCGAGGTTAGAGACTTATGGTTAAGTA
TATTACCTACCAAGCCAGCATCTGTATCACCAGATGATTCGTTTTTCGATTTAGGTGGTCATTCTATCTT
GGCTACCAAAATGATTTTTACCTTAAAGAAAAAGCTGCAAGTTGATTTACCATTGGGCACAATTTTCAAG
TATCCAACGATAAAGGCCTTTGCCGCGGAAATTGACAGAATTAAATCATCGGGTGGATCATCTCAAGGTG
AGGTCGTCGAAAATGTCACTGCAAATTATGCGGAAGATGCCAAGAAATTGGTTGAAACGCTACCAAGTTC
GTACCCCTCTAGGGAATATTTTGTTGAACCTAATAGTGCCGAAGGAAAAACAACAATTAATGTGTTTGTT
ACCGGTGTCACAGGATTTCTGGGCTCCTACATCCTTGCAGATTTGTTAGGACGTTCTCCAAAGAACTACA
GTTTCAAAGTGTTTGCCCACGTCAGGGCCAAGGATGAAGAAGCTGCATTTGCAAGATTACAAAAGGCAGG
TATCACCTATGGTACTTGGAACGAAAAATTTGCCTCAAATATTAAAGTTGTATTAGGCGATTTATCTAAA
AGCCAATTTGGTCTTTCAGATGAGAAGTGGATGGATTTGGCAAACACAGTTGATATAATTATCCATAATG
GTGCGTTAGTTCACTGGGTTTATCCATATGCCAAATTGAGAGATCCAAATGTTATTTCAACTATCAATGT
TATGAGCTTAGCCGCCGTCGGCAAGCCAAAGTTCTTTGACTTTGTTTCCTCCACTTCTACTCTTGACACT
GAATACTACTTTAATTTGTCAGATAAACTTGTTAGCGAAGGGAAGCCAGGCATTTTAGAATCAGACGATT
TAATGAACTCTGCAAGCGGGCTCACTGGTGGATATGGTCAGTCCAAATGGGCTGCTGAGTACATCATTAG
ACGTGCAGGTGAAAGGGGCCTACGTGGGTGTATTGTCAGACCAGGTTACGTAACAGGTGCCTCTGCCAAT
GGTTCTTCAAACACAGATGATTTCTTATTGAGATTTTTGAAAGGTTCAGTCCAATTAGGTAAGATTCCAG
ATATCGAAAATTCCGTGAATATGGTTCCAGTAGATCATGTTGCTCGTGTTGTTGTTGCTACGTCTTTGAA
TCCTCCCAAAGAAAATGAATTGGCCGTTGCTCAAGTAACGGGTCACCCAAGAATATTATTCAAAGACTAC
TTGTATACTTTACACGATTATGGTTACGATGTCGAAATCGAAAGCTATTCTAAATGGAAGAAATCATTGG
AGGCGTCTGTTATTGACAGGAATGAAGAAAATGCGTTGTATCCTTTGCTACACATGGTCTTAGACAACTT
ACCTGAAAGTACCAAAGCTCCGGAACTAGACGATAGGAACGCCGTGGCATCTTTAAAGAAAGACACCGCA
TGGACAGGTGTTGATTGGTCTAATGGAATAGGTGTTACTCCAGAAGAGGTTGGTATATATATTGCATTTT
TAAACAAGGTTGGATTTTTACCTCCACCAACTCATAATGACAAACTTCCACTGCCAAGTATAGAACTAAC
TCAAGCGCAAATAAGTCTAGTTGCTTCAGGTGCTGGTGCTCGTGGAAGCTCCGCAGCAGCTTAAGGTTGA
GCATTACGTATGATATGTCCATGTACAATAATTAAATATGAATTAGGAGAAAGACTTAGCTTCTTTTCGG
GTGATGTCACTTAAAAACTCCGAGAATAATATATAATAAGAGAATAAAATAGAGTTATCGTGTTGCATCT
GCGGCTTTAAATTGATGTATCTCATCGCAGGCACGGGCAGTACAGTGCCCTGAGCGTAGGGAAAAATGAA
AAAAAGGATGTAACTTTTAACATAATTCCAGCACGCAGCGATTGGGTATAATGAAGATTGTTAAGTTCAA
CAACATGTGAAATTCTTAGCTCCGCAACTTGCTTGAATTATGAGCTCTAAGATTCAAGAAGTAAATAGGT
CATATAATGGAATGATAGTAGTACTTGATAAAGGAACCATGTGATCTTACGTTGATATGAAAATAATTCT
CTCACAGAAGTCAGTTTGTATGACTAACATAGAGAGTAATTGCTTTTCGGATAAAATCGCACCTAACAAA
GATTACCTTTTGTAAAGCCTCCAGAACAGCTATGAATGTTCGTTATTCTACGCACTTTCTTTCATACATC
TTGATCCGCCTTTTTTGATGTAGGTTTTAACGCGGCAAAACATATTAATTTTTCTGATTTGGAAAAATAA
AGAGTTAGTTCTGCCGCGGCCGCGTGTTACAACCAATTAACCAATTCTGATTAGAAAAACTCATCGAGCA
TCAAATGAAACTGCAATTTATTCATATCAGGATTATCAATACCATATTTTTGAAAAAGCCGTTTCTGTAA
TGAAGGAGAAAACTCACCGAGGCAGTTCCATAGGATGGCAAGATCCTGGTATCGGTCTGCGATTCCGACT
CGTCCAACATCAATACAACCTATTAATTTCCCCTCGTCAAAAATAAGGTTATCAAGTGAGAAATCACCAT
GAGTGACGACTGAATCCGGTGAGAATGGCAAAAGCTTATGCATTTCTTTCCAGACTTGTTCAACAGGCCA
GCCATTACGCTCGTCATCAAAATCACTCGCATCAACCAAACCGTTATTCATTCGTGATTGCGCCTGAGCG
AGGCGAAATACGCGATCGCTGTTAAAAGGACAATTACAAACAGGAATCGAATGCAACCGGCGCAGGAACA
CTGCCAGCGCATCAACAATATTTTCACCTGAATCAGGATATTCTTCTAATACCTGGAATGCTGTTTTCCC
GGGGATCGCAGTGGTGAGTAACCATGCATCATCAGGAGTACGGATAAAATGCTTGATGGTCGGAAGAGGC
ATAAATTCCGTCAGCCAGTTTAGTCTGACCATCTCATCTGTAACATCATTGGCAACGCTACCTTTGCCAT
GTTTCAGAAACAACTCTGGCGCATCGGGCTTCCCATACAATCGATAGATTGTCGCACCTGATTGCCCGAC
ATTATCGCGAGCCCATTTATACCCATATAAATCAGCATCCATGTTGGAATTTAATCGCGGCCTGGAGCAA
GACGTTTCCCGTTGAATATGGCTCATAACACCCCTTGTATTACTGTTTATGTAAGCAGACAGTTTTATTG
TTCATGATGATATATTTTTATCTTGTGCAATGTAACATCAGAGATTTTGAGACACAACGTGGCTTTGTTG
AATAAATCGAACTTTTGCTGAGTTGAAGGATCAGTCATGACCAAAATCCCTTAACGTGAGTTTTCGTTCC
ACTGAGCGTCAGACCCCGTAGAAAAGATCAAAGGATCTTCTTGAGATCCTTTTTTTCTGCGCGTAATCTG
CTGCTTGCAAACAAAAAAACCACCGCTACCAGCGGTGGTTTGTTTGCCGGATCAAGAGCTACCAACTCTT
TTTCCGAAGGTAACTGGCTTCAGCAGAGCGCAGATACCAAATACTGTTCTTCTAGTGTAGCCGTAGTTAG
GCCACCACTTCAAGAACTCTGTAGCACCGCCTACATACCTCGCTCTGCTAATCCTGTTACCAGTGGCTGC
TGCCAGTGGCGATAAGTCGTGTCTTACCGGGTTGGACTCAAGACGATAGTTACCGGATAAGGCGCAGCGG
TCGGGCTGAACGGGGGGTTCGTGCACACAGCCCAGCTTGGAGCGAACGACCTACACCGAACTGAGATACC
TACAGCGTGAGCTATGAGAAAGCGCCACGCTTCCCGAAGGGAGAAAGGCGGACAGGTATCCGGTAAGCGG
CAGGGTCGGAACAGGAGAGCGCACGAGGGAGCTTCCAGGGGGAAACGCCTGGTATCTTTATAGTCCTGTC
GGGTTTCGCCACCTCTGACTTGAGCGTCGATTTTTGTGATGCTCGTCAGGGGGGCGGAGCCTATGGAAAA
ACGCCAGCAACGCGGCCTTTTTACGGTTCCTGGCCTTTTGCTGGCCTTTTGCTCACATGTTCTTTCCTGC
GTTATCCCCTGATTCTGTGGATAACCGT
Features (pLannotate 1.2.2; 28 found; start..end, strand, type, name):
   5119..5142    +  CDS            VP96 (fragment): 6 tandem repeats of the minimal activation domain of herpes simplex virus VP16 (Cheng et al., 2013)
   5311..6090    +  CDS            RELA (fragment): TF65_HUMAN - Also known as NFKB3. Experimental evidence at protein level: Swiss-Prot protein existence level 1. NF-kappa-B is a pleiotropic transcription factor present in almost all cell types and is the endpoint of a series of signal transduction events that are initiated by a vast array of stimuli related to many biological processes such as inflammation, immunity, differentiation, cell growth, tumorigenesis and apoptosis. NF-kappa-B is a homo- or heterodimeric complex formed by the Rel-like domain- containing proteins RELA/p65, RELB, NFKB1/p105, NFKB1/p50, REL and NFKB2/p52. The heterodime
   6345..6431    -  CDS            YMB8_YEAST (fragment): Experimental evidence at protein level: Swiss-Prot protein existence level 1. From Saccharomyces cerevisiae (strain ATCC 204508 / S288c) (Baker's yeast).
   7082..7101    +  CDS            SV40 NLS (fragment): nuclear localization signal of SV40 (simian virus 40) large T antigen
   7115..11215   +  CDS            cas9: CAS9_STRP1 - Also known as csn1 From Streptococcus pyogenes serotype M1.
  11264..11386   +  CDS            Mxi1: transcriptional repressor domain from the mouse Max-interacting protein 1 (Schreiber-Agus et al., 1995)
  11402..11626   +  terminator     PGK1 terminator (fragment): S. cerevisae PGK1; transcription terminator for 3-phosphoglycerate kinase gene
  12407..12964   +  CDS            cas6f: CAS6_PSEAB - Also known as csy4. Experimental evidence at protein level: Swiss-Prot protein existence level 1. CRISPR (clustered regularly interspaced short palindromic repeat) is an adaptive immune system that provides protection against mobile genetic elements (viruses, transposable elements and conjugative plasmids). CRISPR clusters contain sequences complementary to antecedent mobile elements and target invading nucleic acids. CRISPR clusters are transcribed and processed into CRISPR RNA (crRNA). Processes pre-crRNA into individual crRNA units. Absolutely required for crRNA production or s
  12980..13167   +  terminator     ADH1 terminator: S. cerevisiae ADH1; transcription terminator for the S. cerevisiae alcohol dehydrogenase 1 (ADH1) gene
  13938..14558   +  CDS            tetR: TETR2_ECOLX - Experimental evidence at protein level: Swiss-Prot protein existence level 1. TetR is the repressor of the tetracycline resistance element; its N-terminal region forms a helix-turn-helix structure and binds DNA. Binding of tetracycline to TetR reduces the repressor affinity for the tetracycline resistance gene (tetA) promoter operator sites. From Escherichia coli.
  14595..14942   +  CDS            GAL4 (fragment): GAL4_YEAST - Experimental evidence at protein level: Swiss-Prot protein existence level 1. This protein is a positive regulator for the gene expression of the galactose-induced genes such as GAL1, GAL2, GAL7, GAL10, and MEL1 which code for the enzymes used to convert galactose to glucose. It recognizes a 17 base pair sequence in (5'-CGGRNNRCYNYNCNCCG-3') the upstream activating sequence (UAS-G) of these genes. From Saccharomyces cerevisiae (strain ATCC 204508 / S288c) (Baker's yeast).
  15216..15632   -  CDS            IMO32 (fragment): IMO32_YEAST - Experimental evidence at protein level: Swiss-Prot protein existence level 1. Probable alcohol acetyltransferase that uses acetyl-CoA to synthesize acetate esters from various alcohols (Probable). Not involved in the synthesis of ethyl acetate (PubMed:28356220). From Saccharomyces cerevisiae (strain ATCC 204508 / S288c) (Baker's yeast).
  15922..16542   +  CDS            tetR: TETR2_ECOLX - Experimental evidence at protein level: Swiss-Prot protein existence level 1. TetR is the repressor of the tetracycline resistance element; its N-terminal region forms a helix-turn-helix structure and binds DNA. Binding of tetracycline to TetR reduces the repressor affinity for the tetracycline resistance gene (tetA) promoter operator sites. From Escherichia coli.
  16585..16704   +  CDS            Mxi1 (fragment): MXI1_MOUSE - Experimental evidence at protein level: Swiss-Prot protein existence level 1. Transcriptional repressor. MXI1 binds with MAX to form a sequence-specific DNA-binding protein complex which recognizes the core sequence 5'-CAC[GA]TG-3'. MXI1 thus antagonizes MYC transcriptional activity by competing for MAX. Isoform Short, which lacks a segment, has a much stronger suppressive potential and associates with a SIN3 homologous protein. From Mus musculus (Mouse).
  16998..17020   +  promoter       tight TRE promoter (fragment): Tet-responsive promoter PTight, consisting of seven tet operator sequences followed by the minimal CMV promoter
  17031..17052   +  promoter       PLtetO-1 promoter (fragment): modified phage lambda PL promoter with tet operator sites (Lutz and Bujard, 1997)
  17064..17083   +  promoter       tight TRE promoter (fragment): Tet-responsive promoter PTight, consisting of seven tet operator sequences followed by the minimal CMV promoter
  17093..17114   +  promoter       H1-2O2 promoter (fragment): doxycycline-inducible variant of the human H1 RNA promoter (Henriksen et al., 2007)
  17127..17145   +  promoter       PLtetO-1 promoter (fragment): modified phage lambda PL promoter with tet operator sites (Lutz and Bujard, 1997)
  17157..17177   +  promoter       tight TRE promoter (fragment): Tet-responsive promoter PTight, consisting of seven tet operator sequences followed by the minimal CMV promoter
  17190..17208   +  protein_bind   tet operator: tetO; bacterial operator O2 for the tetR and tetA genes tetracycline repressor TetR
  17541..18254   +  CDS            superfolder GFP: GFP variant that folds robustly even when fused to poorly folded proteins (Pédelacq et al., 2006)
  18266..18337   +  terminator     rrnB T1 terminator: transcription terminator T1 from the E. coli rrnB gene
  18353..18380   +  terminator     T7Te terminator: phage T7 early transcription terminator
  18676..18915   +  promoter       LYS2 promoter: S. cerevisiae LYS2
  18916..23091   +  CDS            LYS2: LYS2_YEAST - Experimental evidence at protein level: Swiss-Prot protein existence level 1. Catalyzes the activation of alpha-aminoadipate by ATP- dependent adenylation and the reduction of activated alpha-aminoadipate by NADPH. The activated alpha-aminoadipate is bound to the phosphopantheinyl group of the enzyme itself before it is reduced to (S)-2-amino-6-oxohexanoate. From Saccharomyces cerevisiae (strain ATCC 204508 / S288c) (Baker's yeast).
  23781..24596   -  CDS            KanR: aminoglycoside phosphotransferase; aph(3')-Ia; confers resistance to kanamycin in bacteria or G418 (Geneticin®) in eukaryotes
  24821..25409   +  rep_origin     ori: high-copy-number ColE1/pMB1/pBR322/pUC origin of replication
