[The description below was written by a language model from this plasmid's Addgene catalogue record and pLannotate feature annotations shown in this document.]
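Description:
pWS5395-CRISPRai-LYS2 is a large (about 25.5 kb) empty-backbone vector for inducible, combined CRISPR activation and interference (CRISPRai) in Saccharomyces cerevisiae. It is propagated in E. coli on a high-copy ColE1 origin with kanamycin resistance. Selection in yeast relies on a full LYS2 gene under its own promoter, which complements lysine auxotrophy. No yeast replication origin or centromere is annotated, and the record does not say how the plasmid is maintained in yeast. The first roughly 5 kb carries no annotated features, so its content cannot be described from the table.

The payload is a set of yeast expression units supplying the CRISPRai machinery. A Streptococcus pyogenes Cas9 coding sequence carries an N-terminal SV40 NLS and a C-terminal Mxi1 repressor domain, followed by the PGK1 terminator. This arrangement is typical of a repressing dCas9 effector, although the table does not confirm the nuclease-dead mutations. Upstream are fragments of VP16-derived and RELA/p65 activation domains, consistent with an activator module, but its RNA- or DNA-binding partner is not annotated. Csy4 (Cas6f), with an ADH1 terminator, is an RNA endonuclease that can cut a long transcript into individual guide RNAs.

Two TetR fusions are present, one to a GAL4 fragment and one to Mxi1. They would provide opposing activator and repressor control over a promoter containing an array of tet operators, giving tetracycline-class-responsive regulation. Downstream of this promoter lies superfolder GFP followed by bacterial rrnB T1 and T7Te terminators. This most likely serves as a dropout placeholder to be replaced by a gRNA array, although the record does not state this explicitly. The promoters driving the protein-coding units are not identified.
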