Addgene plasmid #182834: pWS5395-CRISPRai-LYS2
Purpose: (Empty Backbone) Saccharomyces cerevisiae inducible CRISPRai vector - LYS2 marker
Depositing lab: Rodrigo Ledesma-Amaro. Depositing organization: Imperial College London. Publication: Inducible expression of large gRNA arrays for multiplexed CRISPRai applications. Shaw WM, Studena L, Roy K, Hapeta P, McCarty NS, Graham AE, Ellis T, Ledesma-Amaro R. Nat Commun. 2022 Aug 25;13(1):4984. doi: 10.1038/s41467-022-32603-7. PubMed 36008396.
Backbone
  Vector backbone: ColE1
  Vector type: CRISPR
  Selectable markers: LYS2
Growth in bacteria
  Bacterial resistance: Kanamycin, 50 μg/mL
  Growth temperature: 37°C
  Growth strain: DH5alpha
  Copy number: High Copy
Terms and licenses: Academic/Nonprofit Terms; Industry Terms: Not Available to Industry
How to cite: pWS5395-CRISPRai-LYS2 was a gift from Rodrigo Ledesma-Amaro (Addgene plasmid # 182834 ; http://n2t.net/addgene:182834 ; RRID:Addgene_182834)
